>Addgene plasmid #117318 | PB09-TRE-beta-globin-miR-124-EF1a-GFP | addgene full sequence | sequence record 231737 | Addgene NGS Result
CCCCCAGGGATGTAATTACGTCCCTCCCCCGCTAGGGGGCAGCAGCGAGCCGCCCGGGGCTCCGCTCCGG
TCCGGCGCTCCCCCCGCATCCCCGAGCCGGCAGCGTGCGGGGACAGCCCGGGCACGGGGAAGGTGGCACG
GGATCGCTTTCCTCTGAACGCTTCTCGCTGCTCTTTGAGCCTGCAGACACCTGGGGGGATACGGGGAAAA
GGCCTCCACGGCCACTAGTCTTTCGTCTTCAAGAATTCCTCGAGTTTACTCCCTATCAGTGATAGAGAAC
GTATGAAGAGTTTACTCCCTATCAGTGATAGAGAACGTATGCAGACTTTACTCCCTATCAGTGATAGAGA
ACGTATAAGGAGTTTACTCCCTATCAGTGATAGAGAACGTATGACCAGTTTACTCCCTATCAGTGATAGA
GAACGTATCTACAGTTTACTCCCTATCAGTGATAGAGAACGTATATCCAGTTTACTCCCTATCAGTGATA
GAGAACGTATAAGCTTTAGGCGTGTACGGTGGGCGCCTATAAAAGCAGAGCTCGTTTAGTGAACCGTCAG
ATCGCCTGGAGCAATTCCACAACACTTTTGTCTTATACCAACTTTCCGTACCACTTCCTACCCTCGTAAA
GGTCTAGAGCTAGCGAATTCGAATTTAAATCGGATCCGTACACATATTGACCAAATCAGGGTAATTTTGC
ATTTGTAATTTTAAAAAATGCTTTCTTCTTTTAATATACTTTTTTGTTTATCTTATTTCTAATACTTTCC
CTAATCTCTTTCTTTCAGGGCAATAATGATACAATGTATCATGCCTCTTTGCACCATTCTAAAGAATAAC
AGTGATAATTTCTGGGTTAAGGCAATAGCCGATTAGTTCTCGAGGATTCGACTGATCGATCCAGTACCGA
GGAGATCTGCGCCGCGATCGCGCAGGAAAAAGCCTGGATGCGAAAGGATGGGGGAGAACAAAGAGCCTTT
GGAAGACGTCGCTGTTATCTCATTGTCTGTGTGATTGGGGGAGCTGCGGCGGGGAGGATGCTGTGGTCCC
TTCCTCCGGCGTTCCCCACCCCCATCCCTCTCCCCGCTGTCAGTGCGCACGCACACGCGCCGCTTTTTAT
TTCTTTTTCCTGGTTTTCTTATTCCATCTTCTACCCACCCCTCTTCCTTTCTTTCACCTTTCCTTCCTTC
CTTCCTCCTTTCCTTCCTCAGGAGAAAGGCCTCTCTCTCCGTGTTCACAGCGGACCTTGATTTAAATGTC
CATACAATTAAGGCACGCGGTGAATGCCAAGAATGGGGCTGGCTGAGCACCGTGGGTCGGCGAGGGCCCG
CCAAGGAAGGAGCGACCGACCGAGCCAGGCGCCCTCCGCAGACCTCCGCGCAGCGGCCGCGGGCGCGAGG
GGAGGGGTCTGGAGCTCCCTCCGGCTGCCTGTCCCGCACCGGAGCCCGTGGGGTGGGGAGGTGTGCAGCC
TGTGACAGACAGGGGCTTAGAGATGCAAACAGACTCAGGGAGAGAAACAGAAGCTGATTCTGTGACAGAA
GCAGATCTGTGCAGCACAGATGCGGTGTGCGTGGGGAACGCGTACGCGGCCGCTCGAGCAGAAACTCATC
TCAGATAAGTCGCTAGCTCGAGCTTTTGGAGAATATTTCTGCATATAAATATTTCTGCATATAAATTGTA
ACTGATGTAAGAGGTTTCATATTGCTAATAGCAGCTACAATCCAGCTACCATTCTGCTTTTATTTTATGG
TTGGGATAAGGCTGGATTATTCTGAGTCCAAGCTAGGCCCTTTTGCTAATCATGTTCATACCTCTTATCT
TCCTCCCACAGCTCCTGGGCAACGTGCTGGTCTGTGTGCTGGCCCATCACTTTGGCAAAGCACGTGAGAT
CTGAATTCTGACACACCATGGTGAGCAAGGGCGAGGAGCTGTTCACCGGGGTGGTGCCCATCCTGGTCGA
GCTGGACGGCGACGTAAACGGCCACAAGTTCAGCGTGTCCGGCGAGGGCGAGGGCGATGCCACCTACGGC
AAGCTGACCCTGAAGTTCATCTGCACCACCGGCAAGCTGCCCGTGCCCTGGCCCACCCTCGTGACCACCC
TGACCTACGGCGTGCAGTGCTTCAGCCGCTACCCCGACCACATGAAGCAGCACGACTTCTTCAAGTCCGC
CATGCCCGAAGGCTACGTCCAGGAGCGCACCATCTTCTTCAAGGACGACGGCAACTACAAGACCCGCGCC
GAGGTGAAGTTCGAGGGCGACACCCTGGTGAACCGCATCGAGCTGAAGGGCATCGACTTCAAGGAGGACG
GCAACATCCTGGGGCACAAGCTGGAGTACAACTACAACAGCCACAACGTCTATATCATGGCCGACAAGCA
GAAGAACGGCATCAAGGTGAACTTCAAGATCCGCCACAACATCGAGGACGGCAGCGTGCAGCTCGCCGAC
CACTACCAGCAGAACACCCCCATCGGCGACGGCCCCGTGCTGCTGCCCGACAACCACTACCTGAGCACCC
AGTCCGCCCTGAGCAAAGACCCCAACGAGAAGCGCGATCACATGGTCCTGCTGGAGTTCGTGACCGCCGC
CGGGATCACTCTCGGCATGGACGAGCTGTACAAGTGAGAATTCTAACTAGAGCTCGCTGATCAGCCTCGA
CTGTGCCTTCTAGTTGCCAGCCATCTGTTGTTTGCCCCTCCCCCGTGCCTTCCTTGACCCTGGAAGGTGC
CACTCCCACTGTCCTTTCCTAATAAAATGAGGAAATTGCATCGCATTGTCTGAGTAGGTGTCATTCTATT
CTGGGGGGTGGGGTGGGGCAGGACAGCAAGGGGGAGGATTGGGAAGAGAATAGCAGGCATGCTGGGGACA
GCTGAATCTAAGTGGATCTGCGATCGCTCCGGTGCCCGTCAGTGGGCAGAGCGCACATCGCCCACAGTCC
CCGAGAAGTTGGGGGGAGGGGTCGGCAATTGAACGGGTGCCTAGAGAAGGTGGCGCGGGGTAAACTGGGA
AAGTGATGTCGTGTACTGGCTCCGCCTTTTTCCCGAGGGTGGGGGAGAACCGTATATAAGTGCAGTAGTC
GCCGTGAACGTTCTTTTTCGCAACGGGTTTGCCGCCAGAACACAGCTGAAGCTTCGAGGGGCTCGCATCT
CTCCTTCACGCGCCCGCCGCCCTACCTGAGGCCGCCATCCACGCCGGTTGAGTCGCGTTCTGCCGCCTCC
CGCCTGTGGTGCCTCCTGAACTGCGTCCGCCGTCTAGGTAAGTTTAAAGCTCAGGTCGAGACCGGGCCTT
TGTCCGGCGCTCCCTTGGAGCCTACCTAGACTCAGCCGGCTCTCCACGCTTTGCCTGACCCTGCTTGCTC
AACTCTACGTCTTTGTTTCGTTTTCTGTTCTGCGCCGTTACAGATCTAAGCTGTGACCGGCGCCTACTCT
AGAGCCGCCATGTCTAGACTGGACAAGAGCAAAGTCATAAACTCTGCTCTGGAATTACTCAATGGAGTCG
GTATCGAAGGCCTGACGACAAGGAAACTCGCTCAAAAGCTGGGAGTTGAGCAGCCTACCCTGTACTGGCA
CGTGAAGAACAAGCGGGCCCTGCTCGATGCCCTGCCAATCGAGATGCTGGACAGGCATCATACCCACTCC
TGCCCCCTGGAAGGCGAGTCATGGCAAGACTTTCTGCGGAACAACGCCAAGTCATACCGCTGTGCTCTCC
TCTCACATCGCGACGGGGCTAAAGTGCATCTCGGCACCCGCCCAACAGAGAAACAGTACGAAACCCTGGA
AAATCAGCTCGCGTTCCTGTGTCAGCAAGGCTTCTCCCTGGAGAACGCACTGTACGCTCTGTCCGCCGTG
GGCCACTTTACACTGGGCTGCGTATTGGAGGAACAGGAGCATCAAGTAGCAAAAGAGGAAAGAGAGACAC
CTACCACCGATTCTATGCCCCCACTTCTGAAACAAGCAATTGAGCTGTTCGACCGGCAGGGAGCCGAACC
TGCCTTCCTTTTCGGCCTGGAACTAATCATATGTGGCCTGGAGAAACAGCTAAAGTGCGAAAGCGGCGGG
CCGACCGACGCCCTTGACGATTTTGACTTAGACATGCTCCCAGCCGATGCCCTTGACGACTTTGACCTTG
ATATGCTGCCTGCTGACGCTCTTGACGATTTTGACCTTGACATGCTCCCCGGGGAGGGCAGAGGAAGTCT
TCTAACATGCGGTGACGTGGAGGAGAATCCCGGCCCTATGACCGAGTACAAGCCCACGGTGCGCCTCGCC
ACCCGCGACGACGTCCCCAGGGCCGTACGCACCCTCGCCGCCGCGTTCGCCGACTACCCCGCCACGCGCC
ACACCGTCGATCCGGACCGCCACATCGAGCGGGTCACCGAGCTGCAAGAACTCTTCCTCACGCGCGTCGG
GCTCGACATCGGCAAGGTGTGGGTCGCGGACGACGGCGCCGCGGTGGCGGTCTGGACCACGCCGGAGAGC
GTCGAAGCGGGGGCGGTGTTCGCCGAGATCGGCCCGCGCATGGCCGAGTTGAGCGGTTCCCGGCTGGCCG
CGCAGCAACAGATGGAAGGCCTCCTGGCGCCGCACCGGCCCAAGGAGCCCGCGTGGTTCCTGGCCACCGT
CGGCGTCTCGCCCGACCACCAGGGCAAGGGTCTGGGCAGCGCCGTCGTGCTCCCCGGAGTGGAGGCGGCC
GAGCGCGCCGGGGTGCCCGCCTTCCTGGAGACCTCCGCGCCCCGCAACCTCCCCTTCTACGAGCGGCTCG
GCTTCACCGTCACCGCCGACGTCGAGGTGCCCGAAGGACCGCGCACCTGGTGCATGACCCGCAAGCCCGG
TGCCTGAGTCGACAATCAACCTCTGGATTACAAAATTTGTGGGTTAACTTGTTTATTGCAGCTTATAATG
GTTACAAATAAAGCAATAGCATCACAAATTTCACAAATAAAGCATTTTTTTCACTGCATTCTAGTTGTGG
TTTGTCCAAACTCATCAATGTATCTTATCATGTCTGGAATTGACTCAAATGATGTCAATTAGTCTATCAG
AAGCTATCTGGTCTCCCTTCCGGGGGACAAGACATCCCTGTTTAATATTTAAACAGCAGTGTTCCCAAAC
TGGGTTCTTATATCCCTTGCTCTGGTCAACCAGGTTGCAGGGTTTCCTGTCCTCACAGGAACGAAGTCCC
TAAAGAAACAGTGGCAGCCAGGTTTAGCCCCGGAATTGACTGGATTCCTTTTTTAGGGCCCATTGGTATG
GCTTTTTCCCCGTATCCCCCCAGGTGTCTGCAGGCTCAAAGAGCAGCGAGAAGCGTTCAGAGGAAAGCGA
TCCCGTGCCACCTTCCCCGTGCCCGGGCTGTCCCCGCACGCTGCCGGCTCGGGGATGCGGGGGGAGCGCC
GGACCGGAGCGGAGCCCCGGGCGGCTCGCTGCTGCCCCCTAGCGGGGGAGGGACGTAATTACATCCCTGG
GGGCTTTGGGGGGGGGCTGTCCCTGATATCTATAACAAGAAAATATATATATAATAAGTTATCACGTAAG
TAGAACATGAAATAACAATATAATTATCGTATGAGTTAAATCTTAAAAGTCACGTAAAAGATAATCATGC
GTCATTTTGACTCACGCGGTCGTTATAGTTCAAAATCAGTGACACTTACCGCATTGACAAGCACGCCTCA
CGGGAGCTCCAAGCGGCGACTGAGATGTCCTAAATGCACAGCGACGGATTCGCGCTATTTAGAAAGAGAG
AGCAATATTTCAAGAATGCATGCGTCAATTTTACGCAGACTATCTTTCTAGGGTTAATCTAGCTGCATCA
GGATCATATCGTCGGGTCTTTTTTCCGGCTCAGTCATCGCCCAAGCTGGCGCTATCTGGGCATCGGGGAG
GAAGAAGCCCGTGCCTTTTCCCGCGAGGTTGAAGCGGCATGGAAAGAGTTTGCCGAGGATGACTGCTGCT
GCATTGACGTTGAGCGAAAACGCACGTTTACCATGATGATTCGGGAAGGTGTGGCCATGCACGCCTTTAA
CGGTGAACTGTTCGTTCAGGCCACCTGGGATACCAGTTCGTCGCGGCTTTTCCGGACACAGTTCCGGATG
GTCAGCCCGAAGCGCATCAGCAACCCGAACAATACCGGCGACAGCCGGAACTGCCGTGCCGGTGTGCAGA
TTAATGACAGCGGTGCGGCGCTGGGATATTACGTCAGCGAGGACGGGTATCCTGGCTGGATGCCGCAGAA
ATGGACATGGATACCCCGTGAGTTACCCGGCGGGCGCGCTTGGCGTAATCATGGTCATAGCTGTTTCCTG
TGTGAAATTGTTATCCGCTCACAATTCCACACAACATACGAGCCGGAAGCATAAAGTGTAAAGCCTGGGG
TGCCTAATGAGTGAGCTAACTCACATTAATTGCGTTGCGCTCACTGCCCGCTTTCCAGTCGGGAAACCTG
TCGTGCCAGCTGCATTAATGAATCGGCCAACGCGCGGGGAGAGGCGGTTTGCGTATTGGGCGCTCTTCCG
CTTCCTCGCTCACTGACTCGCTGCGCTCGGTCGTTCGGCTGCGGCGAGCGGTATCAGCTCACTCAAAGGC
GGTAATACGGTTATCCACAGAATCAGGGGATAACGCAGGAAAGAACATGTGAGCAAAAGGCCAGCAAAAG
GCCAGGAACCGTAAAAAGGCCGCGTTGCTGGCGTTTTTCCATAGGCTCCGCCCCCCTGACGAGCATCACA
AAAATCGACGCTCAAGTCAGAGGTGGCGAAACCCGACAGGACTATAAAGATACCAGGCGTTTCCCCCTGG
AAGCTCCCTCGTGCGCTCTCCTGTTCCGACCCTGCCGCTTACCGGATACCTGTCCGCCTTTCTCCCTTCG
GGAAGCGTGGCGCTTTCTCATAGCTCACGCTGTAGGTATCTCAGTTCGGTGTAGGTCGTTCGCTCCAAGC
TGGGCTGTGTGCACGAACCCCCCGTTCAGCCCGACCGCTGCGCCTTATCCGGTAACTATCGTCTTGAGTC
CAACCCGGTAAGACACGACTTATCGCCACTGGCAGCAGCCACTGGTAACAGGATTAGCAGAGCGAGGTAT
GTAGGCGGTGCTACAGAGTTCTTGAAGTGGTGGCCTAACTACGGCTACACTAGAAGAACAGTATTTGGTA
TCTGCGCTCTGCTGAAGCCAGTTACCTTCGGAAAAAGAGTTGGTAGCTCTTGATCCGGCAAACAAACCAC
CGCTGGTAGCGGTGGTTTTTTTGTTTGCAAGCAGCAGATTACGCGCAGAAAAAAAGGATCTCAAGAAGAT
CCTTTGATCTTTTCTACGGGGTCTGACGCTCAGTGGAACGAAAACTCACGTTAAGGGATTTTGGTCATGA
GATTATCAAAAAGGATCTTCACCTAGATCCTTTTAAATTAAAAATGAAGTTTTAAATCAATCTAAAGTAT
ATATGAGTAAACTTGGTCTGACAGTTACCAATGCTTAATCAGTGAGGCACCTATCTCAGCGATCTGTCTA
TTTCGTTCATCCATAGTTGCCTGACTCCCCGTCGTGTAGATAACTACGATACGGGAGGGCTTACCATCTG
GCCCCAGTGCTGCAATGATACCGCGAGACCCACGCTCACCGGCTCCAGATTTATCAGCAATAAACCAGCC
AGCCGGAAGGGCCGAGCGCAGAAGTGGTCCTGCAACTTTATCCGCCTCCATCCAGTCTATTAATTGTTGC
CGGGAAGCTAGAGTAAGTAGTTCGCCAGTTAATAGTTTGCGCAACGTTGTTGCCATTGCTACAGGCATCG
TGGTGTCACGCTCGTCGTTTGGTATGGCTTCATTCAGCTCCGGTTCCCAACGATCAAGGCGAGTTACATG
ATCCCCCATGTTGTGCAAAAAAGCGGTTAGCTCCTTCGGTCCTCCGATCGTTGTCAGAAGTAAGTTGGCC
GCAGTGTTATCACTCATGGTTATGGCAGCACTGCATAATTCTCTTACTGTCATGCCATCCGTAAGATGCT
TTTCTGTGACTGGTGAGTACTCAACCAAGTCATTCTGAGAATAGTGTATGCGGCGACCGAGTTGCTCTTG
CCCGGCGTCAATACGGGATAATACCGCGCCACATAGCAGAACTTTAAAAGTGCTCATCATTGGAAAACGT
TCTTCGGGGCGAAAACTCTCAAGGATCTTACCGCTGTTGAGATCCAGTTCGATGTAACCCACTCGTGCAC
CCAACTGATCTTCAGCATCTTTTACTTTCACCAGCGTTTCTGGGTGAGCAAAAACAGGAAGGCAAAATGC
CGCAAAAAAGGGAATAAGGGCGACACGGAAATGTTGAATACTCATACTCTTCCTTTTTCAATATTATTGA
AGCATTTATCAGGGTTATTGTCTCATGAGCGGATACATATTTGAATGTATTTAGAAAAATAAACAAATAG
GGGTTCCGCGCACATTTCCCCGAAAAGTGCCACCTAAATTGTAAGCGTTAATATTTTGTTAAAATTCGCG
TTAAATTTTTGTTAAATCAGCTCATTTTTTAACCAATAGGCCGAAATCGGCAAAATCCCTTATAAATCAA
AAGAATAGACCGAGATAGGGT
[37 nt withheld, positions 8562-8598]
AAAGAACGTGGACTCCAACGTCAAAGG
[49 nt withheld, positions 8626-8674]
T
[91 nt withheld, positions 8676-8766]
G
[124 nt withheld, positions 8768-8891]
CCCATTCGCCATTCAGGCTGCGCAACTGTTGGGAAGGGCGATCGGTGCGGGCCTCTTCGCTATTACGCCA
GCTGGCGAAAGGGGGATGTGCTGCAAGGCGATTAAGTTGGGTAACGCCAGGGTTTTCCCAGTCACGACGT
TGTAAAACGACGGCCAGTGAGCGCGCCTCGTTCATTCACGTTTTTGAACCCGTGGAGGACGGGCAGACTC
GCGGTGCAAATGTGTTTTACAGCGTGATGGAGCAGATGAAGATGCTCGACACGCTGCAGAACACGCAGCT
AGATTAACCCTAGAAAGATAATCATATTGTGACGTACGTTAAAGATAATCATGTGTAAAATTGACGCATG
TGTTTTATCGGTCTGTATATCGAGGTTTATTTATTAATTTGAATAGATATTAAGTTTTATTATATTTACA
CTTACATACTAATAATAAATTCAACAAACAATTTATTTATGTTTATTTATTTATTAAAAAAAACAAAAAC
TCAAAATTTCTTCTATAAAGTAACAAAACTTTTATGAGGGACAGCCCCCCCCCAAAG
Features (pLannotate 1.2.2; 26 found; start..end, strand, type, name):
    252..630     +  promoter       TRE3G promoter: 3rd-generation Tet-responsive promoter that can be activated by binding of Tet-On® 3G
    668..869     +  intron         β-globin intron (fragment): internally truncated intron from human β-globin
   1218..1299    +  ncRNA          mir-124: Accession: RF00239 - mir-124 microRNA precursor family
   1596..1612    +  CDS            3xMyc (fragment): 3 tandem Myc epitope tags
   1642..1831    +  intron         β-globin intron (fragment): internally truncated intron from human β-globin
   1908..2624    +  CDS            EGFP: EGFP is a basic (constitutively fluorescent) green fluorescent protein published in 1996, derived from Aequorea victoria. It is reported to be a rapidly-maturing weak dimer with moderate acid sensitivity.
   2661..2772    +  polyA_signal   bGH poly(A) signal: bovine growth hormone polyadenylation signal
   2914..3125    +  promoter       EF-1α core promoter: core promoter for human elongation factor EF-1α
   3138..3406    +  LTR            5' LTR (truncated): truncated 5' long terminal repeat (LTR) from human T-cell leukemia virus (HTLV) type 1
   3440..4137    +  CDS            rtTA3 (fragment): reverse tetracycline transactivator 3 activates expression from Tet-responsive promoters in the presence of doxycycline
   4067..4177    +  CDS            VP48: 3 tandem repeats of the minimal activation domain of herpes simplex virus VP16 (Cheng et al., 2013)
   4238..4837    +  CDS            PuroR: puromycin N-acetyltransferase; pac from Streptomyces alboniger; confers resistance to puromycin
   4844..4871    +  misc_feature   WPRE (fragment): woodchuck hepatitis virus posttranscriptional regulatory element
   4876..4997    +  polyA_signal   SV40 poly(A) signal: SV40 polyadenylation signal
   5015..5106    +  ncRNA          G-CSF SLDE: Accession: RF00183 - G-CSF factor stem-loop destabilising element (SLDE)
   5803..6270    +  CDS            B (fragment): PORTL_LAMBD - Experimental evidence at protein level: Swiss-Prot protein existence level 1. Forms the portal vertex of the capsid (PubMed:6228056, PubMed:6232391). This portal plays critical roles in head assembly, genome packaging, neck/tail attachment, and genome ejection (Probable). The portal protein multimerizes as a single ring-shaped homododecamer arranged around a central channel (PubMed:6232391). Binds to the terminase subunits to form the packaging machine (PubMed:7799432). From Escherichia phage lambda (Bacteriophage lambda).
   6308..6324    -  protein_bind   lac operator: The lac repressor binds to the lac operator to inhibit transcription in E. coli. This inhibition can be relieved by adding lactose or isopropyl-β-D-thiogalactopyranoside (IPTG). lac repressor encoded by lacI
   6332..6362    -  promoter       lac promoter: promoter for the E. coli lac operon
   6377..6398    -  protein_bind   CAP binding site: CAP binding activates transcription in the presence of cAMP. E. coli catabolite activator protein
   6411..6503    -  CDS            lacI (fragment): lac repressor; lacI; The lac repressor binds to the lac operator to inhibit transcription in E. coli. This inhibition can be relieved by adding lactose or isopropyl-β-D-thiogalactopyranoside (IPTG).
   6686..7274    -  rep_origin     ori: high-copy-number ColE1/pMB1/pBR322/pUC origin of replication
   7445..8305    -  CDS            AmpR: β-lactamase; bla; confers resistance to ampicillin, carbenicillin, and related antibiotics
   8306..8410    -  promoter       AmpR promoter: bla
   8463..8891    -  rep_origin     f1 ori (sequence partly withheld): f1 bacteriophage origin of replication; arrow indicates direction of (+) strand synthesis
   8896..9051    -  CDS            lacZα (fragment): LacZα fragment of β-galactosidase; lacZ fragment
   9053..9172    +  CDS            B (fragment): PORTL_LAMBD - Experimental evidence at protein level: Swiss-Prot protein existence level 1. Forms the portal vertex of the capsid (PubMed:6228056, PubMed:6232391). This portal plays critical roles in head assembly, genome packaging, neck/tail attachment, and genome ejection (Probable). The portal protein multimerizes as a single ring-shaped homododecamer arranged around a central channel (PubMed:6232391). Binds to the terminase subunits to form the packaging machine (PubMed:7799432). From Escherichia phage lambda (Bacteriophage lambda).
