[The description below was written by a language model from this plasmid's Addgene catalogue record and pLannotate feature annotations shown in this document.]
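Description:
PB09-TRE-beta-globin-miR-124-EF1a-GFP is a mammalian expression plasmid built on the PB-TRE backbone for transposon-mediated genomic integration and doxycycline-inducible overexpression of human miR-124. In bacteria it is maintained as a high-copy plasmid through a ColE1/pUC-type origin with ampicillin resistance; an f1 origin and remnants of the lac region are also present. The transposon terminal repeats implied by the "PB" name and vector type are not called out in the automated feature table. That table instead contains a few short matches (lambda portal protein, 3xMyc, WPRE and G-CSF SLDE fragments) that look like incidental hits rather than functional parts.

The inducible unit starts with a TRE3G Tet-responsive promoter. It drives a transcript in which the hsa-miR-124-1 precursor sits between two fragments of a human β-globin intron, followed by an EGFP coding sequence and a bGH polyadenylation signal. With this layout the microRNA hairpin can be processed from the spliced-out intron while the same transcript still encodes EGFP, so green fluorescence should report induction. Although the plasmid name places "EF1a" next to GFP, the annotated order puts EGFP downstream of the TRE3G/intron unit.

A second, constitutive cassette uses an EF-1α core promoter with an HTLV-1 LTR fragment to express a reverse tetracycline transactivator (rtTA3-like, with a VP16-derived activation domain). PuroR follows, and an SV40 poly(A) signal ends the cassette. How the two coding sequences are linked is not annotated. The construct is therefore an all-in-one Tet-On system: puromycin selects stable integrants and doxycycline switches on miR-124. It was deposited in connection with work on the miR-124 regulatory network during human neurogenesis.
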