Addgene plasmid #117318: PB09-TRE-beta-globin-miR-124-EF1a-GFP
Purpose: Overexpression of miR-124 in eurkaryotic cells, encoded in a human beta-globin intron
Depositing lab: Volker Busskamp. Depositing organization: Technische Universitaet Dresden. Publication: Combined Experimental and System-Level Analyses Reveal the Complex Regulatory Network of miR-124 during Human Neurogenesis. Kutsche LK, Gysi DM, Fallmann J, Lenk K, Petri R, Swiersy A, Klapper SD, Pircs K, Khattak S, Stadler PF, Jakobsson J, Nowick K, Busskamp V. Cell Syst. 2018 Sep 28. pii: S2405-4712(18)30358-2. doi: 10.1016/j.cels.2018.08.011. PubMed 30292704.
Backbone
  Vector backbone: PB-TRE
  Backbone manufacturer: Church Lab
  Backbone size w/o insert (bp): 7460
  Vector type: Mammalian Expression ; Transposon-mediated integration
  Selectable markers: Puromycin
Growth in bacteria
  Bacterial resistance: Ampicillin, 100 μg/mL
  Growth temperature: 37°C
  Growth strain: DH5alpha
  Copy number: High Copy
Gene/Insert
  Gene/Insert name: hsa-miR-124-1 (alt names: NR_029668; ENST00000385275.1)
  gRNA/shRNA sequence: aggcctctctctccgtgttcacagcggaccttgatttaaatgtccatacaattaaggcacgcggtgaatgccaagaatggggctg
  Species: H. sapiens (human)
  Insert size (bp): 2560
  Entrez Gene: MIR124-1 (a.k.a. MIR124A, MIR124A1, MIRN124-1, MIRN124A1, mir-124-1)
  Promoter: Tet-inducible promoter
  Tag / fusion protein: GFP (C terminal on backbone)
  Cloning method: Gibson Cloning
  Sequencing primers: 5′ CCGTACCACTTCCTACCCTC; 3′ aagtcgtgctgcttcatgtg
Terms and licenses: Academic/Nonprofit Terms; Industry Terms: Not Available to Industry
Depositor comments: 5' BamHI cloning site not destroyed, 3' BamHI cloning site destroyed
How to cite: PB09-TRE-beta-globin-miR-124-EF1a-GFP was a gift from Volker Busskamp (Addgene plasmid # 117318 ; http://n2t.net/addgene:117318 ; RRID:Addgene_117318)
